>Addgene plasmid #170188 | R620-M01-303: CMV51p> SARS-CoV-2 S(1-1208)-2P-T4f-3C-His8-Strep2x2 B.1.1.7 | addgene full sequence | sequence record 334256 | Addgene NGS Result
TATATCTGGGTAGCATATGCTATCCTAATCTATATCTGGGTAGTATATGCTATCCTAATTTATATCTGGG
TAGCATAGGCTATCCTAATCTATATCTGGGTAGCATATGCTATCCTAATCTATATCTGGGTAGTATATGC
TATCCTAATCTGTATCCGGGTAGCATATGCTATCCTCATGCATATACAGTCAGCATATGATACCCAGTAG
TAGAGTGGGAGTGCTATCCTTTGCATATGCCGCCACCTCCCAAGGGGGCGTGAATTTTCGCTGCTTGTCC
TTTTCCTGCTGGGGATCTCCCGATCCCCTATGGTGCACTCTCAGTACAATCTGCTCTGATGCCGCATAGT
TAAGCCAGTATCTGCTCCCTGCTTGTGTGTTGGAGGTCGCTGAGTAGTGCGCGAGCAAAATTTAAGCTAC
AACAAGGCAAGGCTTGACCGACAATTGCATGAAGAATCTGCTTAGGGTTAGGCGTTTTGCGCTGCTTCGA
TCACAACTTTGTATAGAAAAGTTGGCCCTGCAGGCGTTACATAACTTACGGTAAATGGCCCGCCTGGCTG
ACCGCCCAACGACCCCCGCCCATTGACGTCAATAATGACGTATGTTCCCATAGTAACGCCAATAGGGACT
TTCCATTGACGTCAATGGGTGGAGTATTTACGGTAAACTGCCCACTTGGCAGTACATCAAGTGTATCATA
TGCCAAGTCCGCCCCCTATTGACGTCAATGACGGTAAATGGCCCGCCTGGCATTATGCCCAGTACATGAC
CTTACGGGACTTTCCTACTTGGCAGTACATCTACGTATTAGTCATCGCTATTACCATGGTGATGCGGTTT
TGGCAGTACACCAATGGGCGTGGATAGCGGTTTGACTCACGGGGATTTCCAAGTCTCCACCCCATTGACG
TCAATGGGAGTTTGTTTTGGCACCAAAATCAACGGGACTTTCCAAAATGTCGTAATAACCCCGCCCCGTT
GACGCAAATGGGCGGTAGGCGTGTACGGTGGGAGGTCTATATAAGCAGAGCTCGTTTAGTGAACCGTCAG
ATCGCCTGGAGACGCCATCCACGCTGTTTTGACCTCCATAGAAGACAACAACTTTGTACAAAAAAGTTGG
CACCATGTTCGTGTTCCTTGTCCTCCTGCCGCTGGTGTCATCGCAGTGCGTGAACCTGACCACCCGGACT
CAGCTGCCTCCTGCTTACACTAACTCCTTCACTCGCGGGGTGTACTACCCTGACAAAGTGTTCCGGTCGT
CCGTGCTGCATAGCACCCAGGACCTGTTCCTTCCGTTCTTCTCCAACGTGACCTGGTTCCACGCCATTTC
GGGGACCAACGGCACTAAGAGATTCGACAACCCCGTCTTGCCCTTCAATGACGGAGTATACTTCGCCTCG
ACGGAAAAGTCCAACATCATTCGGGGTTGGATCTTCGGCACTACCCTGGACAGCAAGACCCAGTCCCTGC
TCATTGTCAACAACGCCACCAACGTCGTGATCAAAGTCTGCGAGTTTCAGTTTTGTAACGATCCGTTCCT
CGGCGTGTACCACAAGAACAACAAGAGCTGGATGGAGTCCGAATTCCGGGTCTACTCCTCCGCCAACAAC
TGTACCTTCGAATACGTGTCCCAACCTTTCCTCATGGACCTCGAAGGAAAACAGGGAAACTTCAAGAACT
TGAGAGAGTTTGTGTTCAAGAATATCGATGGCTACTTCAAGATCTACTCGAAGCATACCCCGATCAACCT
CGTGCGGGACCTACCTCAAGGGTTCTCCGCACTTGAGCCGCTCGTGGACCTCCCCATTGGCATCAACATC
ACCAGATTCCAGACTTTACTGGCACTGCATAGATCGTATCTCACACCCGGGGACTCCTCCTCCGGGTGGA
CAGCTGGTGCTGCGGCCTACTACGTGGGATATCTCCAGCCCCGGACCTTCTTGCTGAAGTACAACGAGAA
CGGCACCATCACGGATGCCGTGGACTGTGCACTGGACCCCTTGAGTGAAACCAAGTGCACGCTGAAGTCC
TTCACCGTGGAAAAAGGCATCTACCAGACCAGCAACTTCAGGGTGCAGCCTACTGAATCAATCGTGCGGT
TCCCTAACATTACCAATCTGTGCCCGTTCGGCGAAGTGTTCAACGCCACTAGATTCGCCTCGGTGTACGC
CTGGAACCGAAAGCGGATCAGCAACTGCGTGGCCGACTACTCAGTGCTCTACAACTCGGCCAGCTTCTCC
ACCTTCAAGTGCTACGGAGTGTCGCCCACCAAGCTGAACGATCTGTGCTTCACCAACGTGTACGCGGATT
CCTTCGTGATCCGCGGAGATGAAGTCCGCCAAATCGCCCCCGGTCAAACCGGAAAGATTGCCGACTACAA
CTATAAGCTGCCGGACGACTTTACCGGATGCGTGATTGCCTGGAATTCCAACAATTTGGATTCAAAAGTC
GGCGGCAACTACAACTACCTGTACCGCCTGTTCCGGAAGTCAAACCTGAAGCCGTTCGAACGCGACATCA
GCACCGAAATCTATCAAGCGGGAAGCACTCCCTGCAACGGGGTGGAGGGCTTCAACTGCTACTTCCCGCT
GCAAAGCTACGGATTCCAGCCTACCTACGGCGTTGGATACCAGCCATATCGCGTGGTCGTGCTCTCCTTT
GAACTTCTGCACGCCCCTGCCACTGTGTGCGGCCCCAAGAAGTCCACTAACCTCGTCAAGAATAAGTGCG
TGAATTTCAACTTTAACGGATTGACCGGGACCGGAGTGCTCACCGAGTCCAACAAGAAATTCCTGCCGTT
CCAACAGTTTGGACGGGACATCGATGATACTACGGATGCTGTGCGGGACCCACAGACTCTGGAGATCCTG
GACATTACTCCCTGTTCCTTTGGCGGGGTGTCGGTCATCACCCCTGGTACTAACACCAGCAACCAGGTCG
CCGTGCTGTATCAGGGGGTGAACTGCACCGAAGTGCCCGTGGCGATCCACGCCGACCAGCTGACTCCAAC
TTGGCGCGTGTACTCGACTGGTTCGAACGTGTTCCAGACTCGGGCCGGTTGCCTGATCGGAGCGGAGCAT
GTCAACAACAGCTACGAGTGCGACATCCCTATTGGAGCCGGGATTTGCGCCAGCTACCAGACCCAGACCA
ATTCGCATGGGTCGGCCAGCAGCGTGGCTTCCCAATCGATCATCGCCTACACCATGTCCCTGGGAGCCGA
GAACTCAGTGGCGTACTCCAACAACTCGATTGCCATCCCCATCAATTTCACGATCAGCGTGACCACCGAG
ATCCTGCCTGTGTCCATGACCAAGACCTCCGTGGACTGCACCATGTACATCTGCGGAGACTCCACCGAGT
GCTCCAACCTCCTGCTGCAATACGGCTCGTTCTGTACCCAACTGAACCGAGCCCTGACTGGGATCGCCGT
GGAGCAGGACAAGAACACACAGGAGGTGTTCGCACAAGTCAAGCAGATCTACAAGACCCCGCCCATCAAG
GATTTCGGAGGGTTCAATTTCTCCCAAATTCTGCCGGACCCTTCCAAGCCGTCCAAGAGGTCATTCATTG
AGGATCTCCTGTTCAACAAGGTCACCCTGGCCGATGCTGGTTTCATCAAGCAGTACGGAGACTGCCTGGG
GGACATCGCAGCCCGCGATCTGATCTGCGCCCAAAAGTTCAACGGCCTGACCGTCCTGCCTCCGCTTCTG
ACTGATGAAATGATTGCCCAGTACACCTCTGCGCTGCTGGCTGGCACTATCACCTCCGGCTGGACCTTCG
GCGCTGGAGCAGCACTGCAGATTCCATTTGCCATGCAAATGGCCTACCGCTTCAACGGAATCGGAGTGAC
TCAGAACGTCCTGTACGAGAACCAGAAGCTCATCGCCAACCAGTTCAACTCCGCCATTGGGAAGATTCAG
GATTCCCTGTCGAGCACTGCGTCAGCCCTGGGAAAGCTGCAGGACGTCGTGAACCAGAACGCACAGGCCC
TGAACACCCTTGTGAAGCAGCTGTCGTCGAACTTCGGGGCGATCTCCTCCGTGTTGAACGACATCCTGGC
CCGGCTGGACCCGCCTGAGGCAGAAGTGCAGATCGACCGGCTGATTACCGGACGCCTCCAGTCCCTTCAA
ACTTATGTGACCCAGCAGCTGATTCGCGCGGCGGAAATTCGGGCTAGCGCCAATCTGGCTGCCACCAAGA
TGAGCGAATGCGTGCTTGGACAGTCCAAGAGAGTGGACTTTTGTGGAAAGGGCTACCACCTGATGAGCTT
CCCCCAATCCGCCCCACACGGTGTCGTGTTTCTGCACGTGACCTACGTGCCGGCGCAGGAAAAGAACTTC
ACCACTGCCCCTGCCATCTGCCACGATGGGAAGGCGCACTTCCCGAGGGAGGGAGTGTTCGTGTCAAACG
GAACCCACTGGTTCGTGACCCAAAGGAACTTCTACGAGCCCCAGATTATCACCACCCACAACACTTTCGT
GAGCGGCAACTGCGACGTGGTCATCGGCATCGTGAACAACACTGTGTACGACCCGCTGCAACCGGAGCTC
GATAGCTTTAAGGAAGAACTCGACAAGTACTTTAAGAATCATACGTCCCCCGATGTGGATCTGGGCGACA
TTAGCGGTATCAACGCGTCTGTCGTGAACATTCAGAAGGAGATTGACAGGCTCAACGAAGTCGCCAAAAA
CCTGAACGAGAGCCTGATAGACTTGCAGGAACTGGGAAAATACGAGCAGGGCTCCGGTTACATCCCCGAA
GCTCCACGGGACGGACAGGCCTACGTGCGCAAGGACGGAGAATGGGTGCTGCTGAGCACCTTCCTCGGGC
GGTCCCTGGAGGTGCTGTTCCAAGGCCCAGGCCACCATCATCATCACCACCACCACTCGGCTTGGTCACA
CCCCCAATTCGAAAAGGGCGGTGGTTCTGGAGGAGGCGGATCCGGAGGATCCGCGTGGAGTCATCCGCAG
TTTGAAAAGTAATCAACTTTCTTGTACAAAGTTGTGAAATTCTGCAGATATCCATCACACTGGCGGCCGC
TCGAGCATGCATCTAGAGGGCCCTATTCTATAGTGTCACCTAAATGCTAGAGCTCGCTGATCAGCCTCGA
CTGTGCCTTCTAGTTGCCAGCCATCTGTTGTTTGCCCCTCCCCCGTGCCTTCCTTGACCCTGGAAGGTGC
CACTCCCACTGTCCTTTCCTAATAAAATGAGGAAATTGCATCGCATTGTCTGAGTAGGTGTCATTCTATT
CTGGGGGGTGGGGTGGGGCAGGACAGCAAGGGGGAGGATTGGGAAGACAATAGCAGGCATGCTGGGGATG
CGGTGGGCTCTATGGCTTCTGAGGCGGAAAGAACCAGCTGGGGCTCTAGGGGGTATCCCC
[124 nt withheld, positions 5381-5504]
C
[91 nt withheld, positions 5506-5596]
A
[49 nt withheld, positions 5598-5646]
CCTTTGACGTTGGAGTCCACGTTCTTT
[37 nt withheld, positions 5674-5710]
ACCCTATCTCGGTCTATTCTTTTGATTTATAAGGGATTTTGCCGATTTCGGCCTATTGGTTAAAAAATGA
GCTGATTTAACAAAAATTTAACGCGAATTAATTCTGTGGAATGTGTGTCAGTTAGGGTGTGGAAAGTCCC
CAGGCTCCCCAGCAGGCAGAAGTATGCAAAGCATGCATCTCAATTAGTCAGCAACCAGGTGTGGAAAGTC
CCTAGGCTCCCCAGCAGGCAGAAGTATGCAAAGCATGCATCTCAATTAGTCAGCAACCATAGTCCCGCCC
CTAACTCCGCCCATCCCGCCCCTAACTCCGCCCAGTTCCGCCCATTCTCCGCCCCATGGCTGACTAATTT
TTTTTATTTATGCAGAGGCCGAGGCCGCCTCTGCCTCTGAGCTATTCCAGAAGTAGTGAGGAGGCTTTTT
TGGAGGCCTAGGCTTTTGCAAAAAGCTCCCGGGAGCTTGTATATCCATTTTCGGATCTGATCAAGAGACA
GGATGAGGATCGTTTCGCATGATTGAACAAGATGGATTGCACGCAGGTTCTCCGGCCGCTTGGGTGGAGA
GGCTATTCGGCTATGACTGGGCACAACAGACAATCGGCTGCTCTGATGCCGCCGTGTTCCGGCTGTCAGC
GCAGGGGCGCCCGGTTCTTTTTGTCAAGACCGACCTGTCCGGTGCCCTGAATGAACTGCAGGACGAGGCA
GCGCGGCTATCGTGGCTGGCCACGACGGGCGTTCCTTGCGCAGCTGTGCTCGACGTTGTCACTGAAGCGG
GAAGGGACTGGCTGCTATTGGGCGAAGTGCCGGGGCAGGATCTCCTGTCATCTCACCTTGCTCCTGCCGA
GAAAGTATCCATCATGGCTGATGCAATGCGGCGGCTGCATACGCTTGATCCGGCTACCTGCCCATTCGAC
CACCAAGCGAAACATCGCATCGAGCGAGCACGTACTCGGATGGAAGCCGGTCTTGTCGATCAGGATGATC
TGGACGAAGAGCATCAGGGGCTCGCGCCAGCCGAACTGTTCGCCAGGCTCAAGGCGCGCATGCCCGACGG
CGAGGATCTCGTCGTGACCCATGGCGATGCCTGCTTGCCGAATATCATGGTGGAAAATGGCCGCTTTTCT
GGATTCATCGACTGTGGCCGGCTGGGTGTGGCGGACCGCTATCAGGACATAGCGTTGGCTACCCGTGATA
TTGCTGAAGAGCTTGGCGGCGAATGGGCTGACCGCTTCCTCGTGCTTTACGGTATCGCCGCTCCCGATTC
GCAGCGCATCGCCTTCTATCGCCTTCTTGACGAGTTCTTCTGAGCGGGACTCTGGGGTTCGAAATGACCG
ACCAAGCGACGCCCAACCTGCCATCACGAGATTTCGATTCCACCGCCGCCTTCTATGAAAGGTTGGGCTT
CGGAATCGTTTTCCGGGACGCCGGCTGGATGATCCTCCAGCGCGGGGATCTCATGCTGGAGTTCTTCGCC
CACCCCAACTTGTTTATTGCAGCTTATAATGGTTACAAATAAAGCAATAGCATCACAAATTTCACAAATA
AAGCATTTTTTTCACTGCATTCTAGTTGTGGTTTGTCCAAACTCATCAATGTATCTTATCATGTCTGTAT
ACCGTCGACCTCTAGCTAGAGCTTGGCGTAATCATGGTCATAGCTGTTTCCTGTGTGAAATTGTTATCCG
CTCACAATTCCACACAACATACGAGCCGGAAGCATAAAGTGTAAAGCCTGGGGTGCCTAATGAGTGAGCT
AACTCACATTAATTGCGTTGCGCTCACTGCCCGCTTTCCAGTCGGGAAACCTGTCGTGCCAGCTGCATTA
ATGAATCGGCCAACGCGCGGGGAGAGGCGGTTTGCGTATTGGGCGCTCTTCCGCTTCCTCGCTCACTGAC
TCGCTGCGCTCGGTCGTTCGGCTGCGGCGAGCGGTATCAGCTCACTCAAAGGCGGTAATACGGTTATCCA
CAGAATCAGGGGATAACGCAGGAAAGAACATGTGAGCAAAAGGCCAGCAAAAGGCCAGGAACCGTAAAAA
GGCCGCGTTGCTGGCGTTTTTCCATAGGCTCCGCCCCCCTGACGAGCATCACAAAAATCGACGCTCAAGT
CAGAGGTGGCGAAACCCGACAGGACTATAAAGATACCAGGCGTTTCCCCCTGGAAGCTCCCTCGTGCGCT
CTCCTGTTCCGACCCTGCCGCTTACCGGATACCTGTCCGCCTTTCTCCCTTCGGGAAGCGTGGCGCTTTC
TCATAGCTCACGCTGTAGGTATCTCAGTTCGGTGTAGGTCGTTCGCTCCAAGCTGGGCTGTGTGCACGAA
CCCCCCGTTCAGCCCGACCGCTGCGCCTTATCCGGTAACTATCGTCTTGAGTCCAACCCGGTAAGACACG
ACTTATCGCCACTGGCAGCAGCCACTGGTAACAGGATTAGCAGAGCGAGGTATGTAGGCGGTGCTACAGA
GTTCTTGAAGTGGTGGCCTAACTACGGCTACACTAGAAGAACAGTATTTGGTATCTGCGCTCTGCTGAAG
CCAGTTACCTTCGGAAAAAGAGTTGGTAGCTCTTGATCCGGCAAACAAACCACCGCTGGTAGCGGTGGTT
TTTTTGTTTGCAAGCAGCAGATTACGCGCAGAAAAAAAGGATCTCAAGAAGATCCTTTGATCTTTTCTAC
GGGGTCTGACGCTCAGTGGAACGAAAACTCACGTTAAGGGATTTTGGTCATGAGATTATCAAAAAGGATC
TTCACCTAGATCCTTTTAAATTAAAAATGAAGTTTTAAATCAATCTAAAGTATATATGAGTAAACTTGGT
CTGACAGTTACCAATGCTTAATCAGTGAGGCACCTATCTCAGCGATCTGTCTATTTCGTTCATCCATAGT
TGCCTGACTCCCCGTCGTGTAGATAACTACGATACGGGAGGGCTTACCATCTGGCCCCAGTGCTGCAATG
ATACCGCGAGACCCACGCTCACCGGCTCCAGATTTATCAGCAATAAACCAGCCAGCCGGAAGGGCCGAGC
GCAGAAGTGGTCCTGCAACTTTATCCGCCTCCATCCAGTCTATTAATTGTTGCCGGGAAGCTAGAGTAAG
TAGTTCGCCAGTTAATAGTTTGCGCAACGTTGTTGCCATTGCTACAGGCATCGTGGTGTCACGCTCGTCG
TTTGGTATGGCTTCATTCAGCTCCGGTTCCCAACGATCAAGGCGAGTTACATGATCCCCCATGTTGTGCA
AAAAAGCGGTTAGCTCCTTCGGTCCTCCGATCGTTGTCAGAAGTAAGTTGGCCGCAGTGTTATCACTCAT
GGTTATGGCAGCACTGCATAATTCTCTTACTGTCATGCCATCCGTAAGATGCTTTTCTGTGACTGGTGAG
TACTCAACCAAGTCATTCTGAGAATAGTGTATGCGGCGACCGAGTTGCTCTTGCCCGGCGTCAATACGGG
ATAATACCGCGCCACATAGCAGAACTTTAAAAGTGCTCATCATTGGAAAACGTTCTTCGGGGCGAAAACT
CTCAAGGATCTTACCGCTGTTGAGATCCAGTTCGATGTAACCCACTCGTGCACCCAACTGATCTTCAGCA
TCTTTTACTTTCACCAGCGTTTCTGGGTGAGCAAAAACAGGAAGGCAAAATGCCGCAAAAAAGGGAATAA
GGGCGACACGGAAATGTTGAATACTCATACTCTTCCTTTTTCAATATTATTGAAGCATTTATCAGGGTTA
TTGTCTCATGAGCGGATACATATTTGAATGTATTTAGAAAAATAAACAAATAGGGGTTCCGCGCACATTT
CCCCGAAAAGTGCCACCTGACGTCGACGGATCGGGAGATCCGCCTTTATGTGTAACTCTTGGCTGAAGCT
CTTACACCAATGCTGGGGGACATGTACCTCCCAGGGGCCCAGGAAGACTACGGGAGGCTACACCAACGTC
AATCAGAGGGGCCTGTGTAGCTACCGATAAGCGGACCCTCAAGAGGGCATTAGCAATAGTGTTTATAAGG
CCCCCTTGTTAACCCTAAACGGGTAGCATATGCTTCCCGGGTAGTAGTATATACTATCCAGACTAACCCT
AATTCAATAGCATATGTTACCCAACGGGAAGCATATGCTATCGAATTAGGGTTAGTAAAAGGGTCCTAAG
GAACAGCGATATCTCCCACCCCATGAGCTGTCACGGTTTTATTTACATGGGGTCAGGATTCCACGAGGGT
AGTGAACCATTTTAGTCACAAGGGCAGTGGCTGAAGATCAAGGAGCGGGCAGTGAACTCTCCTGAATCTT
CGCCTGCTTCTTCATTCTCCTTCGTTTAGCTAATAGAATAACTGCTGAGTTGTGAACAGTAAGGTGTATG
TGAGGTGCTCGAAAACAAGGTTTCAGGTGACGCCCCCAGAATAAAATTTGGACGGGGGGTTCAGTGGTGG
CATTGTGCTATGACACCAATATAACCCTCACAAACCCCTTGGGCAATAAATACTAGTGTAGGAATGAAAC
ATTCTGAATATCTTTAACAATAGAAATCCATGGGGTGGGGACAAGCCGTAAAGACTGGATGTCCATCTCA
CACGAATTTATGGCTATGGGCAACACATAATCCTAGTGCAATATGATACTGGGGTTATTAAGATGTGTCC
CAGGCAGGGACCAAGACAGGTGAACCATGTTGTTACACTCTATTTGTAACAAGGGGAAAGAGAGTGGACG
CCGACAGCAGCGGACTCCACTGGTTGTCTCTAACACCCCCGAAAATTAAACGGGGCTCCACGCCAATGGG
GCCCATAAACAAAGACAAGTGGCCACTCTTTTTTTTGAAATTGTGGAGTGGGGGCACGCGTCAGCCCCCA
CACGCCGCCCTGCGGTTTTGGACTGTAAAATAAGGGTGTAATAACTTGGCTGATTGTAACCCCGCTAACC
ACTGCGGTCAAACCACTTGCCCACAAAACCACTAATGGCACCCCGGGGAATACCTGCATAAGTAGGTGGG
CGGGCCAAGATAGGGGCGCGATTGCTGCGATCTGGAGGACAAATTACACACACTTGCGCCTGAGCGCCAA
GCACAGGGTTGTTGGTCCTCATATTCACGAGGTCGCTGAGAGCACGGTGGGCTAATGTTGCCATGGGTAG
CATATACTACCCAAATATCTGGATAGCATATGCTATCCTAATCTATATCTGGGTAGCATAGGCTATCCTA
ATCTATATCTGGGTAGCATATGCTATCCTAATCTATATCTGGGTAGTATATGCTATCCTAATTTATATCT
GGGTAGCATAGGCTATCCTAATCTATATCTGGGTAGCATATGCTATCCTAATCTATATCTGGGTAGTATA
TGCTATCCTAATCTGTATCCGGGTAGCATATGCTATCCTAATAGAGATTAGGGTAGTATATGCTATCCTA
ATTTATATCTGGGTAGCATATACTACCCAAATATCTGGATAGCATATGCTATCCTAATCTATATCTGGGT
AGCATATGCTATCCTAATCTATATCTGGGTAGCATAGGCTATCCTAATC
Features (pLannotate 1.2.2; 23 found; start..end, strand, type, name):
    309..361     -  misc_feature   bom (fragment): basis of mobility region from pBR322
    494..514     +  protein_bind   attB4: mutant version of attB; core recombination site for the Gateway® BP reaction BP Clonase™
    525..828     +  enhancer       CMV enhancer: human cytomegalovirus immediate early enhancer
    830..1029    +  promoter       CMV promoter: human cytomegalovirus (CMV) immediate early promoter
   1099..1116    +  protein_bind   attL1 (fragment): mutant version of attL; recombination site for the Gateway® LR reaction LR Clonase™
   1125..4739    +  CDS            S (fragment): SPIKE_SARS2 - Experimental evidence at protein level: Swiss-Prot protein existence level 1. [Spike glycoprotein]: May down-regulate host tetherin (BST2) by lysosomal degradation, thereby counteracting its antiviral activity. From Severe acute respiratory syndrome coronavirus 2 (2019-nCoV) (SARS-CoV-2).
   4987..5004    -  protein_bind   attL2 (fragment): mutant version of attL; recombination site for the Gateway® LR reaction LR Clonase™
   5067..5085    -  promoter       SP6 promoter: promoter for bacteriophage SP6 RNA polymerase
   5111..5335    +  polyA_signal   bGH poly(A) signal: bovine growth hormone polyadenylation signal
   5339..5360    +  promoter       SV40 promoter (fragment): SV40 enhancer and early promoter
   5381..5809    +  rep_origin     f1 ori (sequence partly withheld): f1 bacteriophage origin of replication; arrow indicates direction of (+) strand synthesis
   5823..6152    +  promoter       SV40 promoter: SV40 enhancer and early promoter
   6219..7010    +  CDS            neo: KKA2_KLEPN - Also known as kan, nptII. Experimental evidence at protein level: Swiss-Prot protein existence level 1. Resistance to kanamycin, neomycin, paromomycin, ribostamycin, butirosin and gentamicin B. From Klebsiella pneumoniae.
   7034..7192    +  CDS            ble (fragment): BLE_KLEPN - Experimental evidence at protein level: Swiss-Prot protein existence level 1. Binding protein with a strong affinity to the bleomycin family of antibiotics. Binds to CL990; an antimitotic-antibiotic compound. From Klebsiella pneumoniae.
   7187..7308    +  polyA_signal   SV40 poly(A) signal: SV40 polyadenylation signal
   7379..7401    -  protein_bind   lac operator (fragment): The lac repressor binds to the lac operator to inhibit transcription in E. coli. This inhibition can be relieved by adding lactose or isopropyl-β-D-thiogalactopyranoside (IPTG). lac repressor encoded by lacI
   7405..7435    -  promoter       lac promoter: promoter for the E. coli lac operon
   7450..7471    -  protein_bind   CAP binding site: CAP binding activates transcription in the presence of cAMP. E. coli catabolite activator protein
   7484..7576    -  CDS            lacI (fragment): lac repressor; lacI; The lac repressor binds to the lac operator to inhibit transcription in E. coli. This inhibition can be relieved by adding lactose or isopropyl-β-D-thiogalactopyranoside (IPTG).
   7759..8347    -  rep_origin     ori: high-copy-number ColE1/pMB1/pBR322/pUC origin of replication
   8518..9378    -  CDS            AmpR: β-lactamase; bla; confers resistance to ampicillin, carbenicillin, and related antibiotics
   9379..9483    -  promoter       AmpR promoter: bla
   9718..288     -  rep_origin     oriP (across the origin): Epstein-Barr virus oriP replication origin (Yates et al., 2000)
