[The description below was written by a language model from this plasmid's Addgene catalogue record and pLannotate feature annotations shown in this document.]
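Description:
R620-M01-303 is an 11.2 kb mammalian expression plasmid built by Gateway recombination into the pDest-303 destination backbone. It is designed to produce a secreted, soluble trimer of the SARS-CoV-2 spike ectodomain carrying the B.1.1.7 lineage mutations. It is maintained in E. coli at high copy through a ColE1/pUC-type origin with ampicillin selection (AmpR under its own bla promoter), and an f1 origin is also present. For mammalian cells, an SV40 early promoter drives the neomycin phosphotransferase gene, followed by an SV40 poly(A) signal, allowing G418 selection. The annotated Epstein-Barr virus oriP element would permit episomal maintenance in cells that supply EBNA1, although the record does not comment on this use.

The expression cassette uses the promoter recorded as CMV51, annotated as the CMV immediate-early enhancer and promoter, and is terminated by a bGH polyadenylation signal. Gateway recombination site remnants flank both the promoter and the coding region, consistent with a multisite assembly. The insert is codon-optimized for mammalian expression and encodes spike residues 1-1208. It carries the changes Δ69-70, Δ144, N501Y, A570D, D614G, P681H, T716I, S982A and D1118H, plus the "2P" designation, which commonly denotes the two prefusion-stabilizing proline substitutions. As the name indicates, the C terminus is fused to a T4 fibritin (foldon) trimerization domain, a 3C protease cleavage site, an eight-histidine tag and a tandem Strep-tag II. Together these allow affinity purification and optional tag removal. The feature table annotates only the spike portion of this fusion. The associated work concerns high-yield production of spike trimers as antigens for serology assays.
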