Addgene plasmid #170188: R620-M01-303: CMV51p> SARS-CoV-2 S(1-1208)-2P-T4f-3C-His8-Strep2x2 B.1.1.7
Purpose: Mammalian expression of SARS-CoV-2 soluble spike trimer protein (B.1.1.7 variant)
Depositing lab: Dominic Esposito. Depositing organization: Frederick National Laboratory. Publication: Optimizing high-yield production of SARS-CoV-2 soluble spike trimers for serology assays. Esposito D, Mehalko J, Drew M, Snead K, Wall V, Taylor T, Frank P, Denson JP, Hong M, Gulten G, Sadtler K, Messing S, Gillette W. Protein Expr Purif. 2020 Jun 4;174:105686. doi: 10.1016/j.pep.2020.105686. PubMed 32504802.
Backbone
  Vector backbone: pDest-303
  Vector type: Mammalian Expression
  Selectable markers: Neomycin (select with G418)
Growth in bacteria
  Bacterial resistance: Ampicillin, 100 μg/mL
  Growth temperature: 37°C
  Growth strain: DH5alpha
  Copy number: High Copy
Gene/Insert
  Gene/Insert name: SARS-CoV-2 S (spike) B.1.1.7
  Species: SARS-CoV-2
  Mutation: Δ(69-70), Δ144, N501Y, A570D, D614G, P681H, T716I, S982A, D1118H
  Entrez Gene: S (a.k.a. GU280_gp02, spike glycoprotein)
  Promoter: CMV51
  Tag / fusion protein: 3C-His8-Strep2x2 (C terminal on insert)
  Cloning method: Gateway Cloning
Terms and licenses: Academic/Nonprofit Terms; Industry Terms: Not Available to Industry
Depositor comments: DNA sequence optimized for mammalian expression
How to cite: R620-M01-303: CMV51p> SARS-CoV-2 S(1-1208)-2P-T4f-3C-His8-Strep2x2 B.1.1.7 was a gift from Dominic Esposito (Addgene plasmid # 170188 ; http://n2t.net/addgene:170188 ; RRID:Addgene_170188)
